Addgene plasmid #204210: pLenti-tetON-NKX2-1-R178∗-EF1a-TagRFP-2A-tet3G
Purpose: Doxycycline inducible lentiviral vector for human NKX2-1 (R178∗) overexpression
Depositing lab: Emma Rawlins. Depositing organization: Gurdon Institute. Publication: Organoid modeling of human fetal lung alveolar development reveals mechanisms of cell fate patterning and neonatal respiratory disease. Lim K, Donovan APA, Tang W, Sun D, He P, Pett JP, Teichmann SA, Marioni JC, Meyer KB, Brand AH, Rawlins EL. Cell Stem Cell. 2023 Jan 5;30(1):20-37.e9. doi: 10.1016/j.stem.2022.11.013. Epub 2022 Dec 8. PubMed 36493780.
Backbone
  Vector backbone: pHAGE
  Backbone size w/o insert (bp): 8676
  Total vector size (bp): 9792
  Vector type: Mammalian Expression, Lentiviral
Growth in bacteria
  Bacterial resistance: Ampicillin, 100 μg/mL
  Growth temperature: 37°C
  Growth strain: NEB Stable
  Copy number: High Copy
Gene/Insert
  Gene/Insert name: NKX2-1 (alt name: TTF1)
  Species: H. sapiens (human)
  Insert size (bp): 1116
  Mutation: Point mutation on R178* (*termination)
  GenBank ID: NM_001079668
  Entrez Gene: NKX2-1 (a.k.a. BCH, BHC, NK-2, NKX2.1, NKX2A, NMTC1, T/EBP, TEBP, TITF1, TTF-1, TTF1)
  Promoter: TetON
  Cloning method: Unknown
  Sequencing primers: 5′ ATGTCGATGAGTCCAAAGCACACG; 3′ TCACCAGGTCCGACCGTATAGC
Terms and licenses: Academic/Nonprofit Terms; Industry Terms: Not Available to Industry
How to cite: pLenti-tetON-NKX2-1-R178∗-EF1a-TagRFP-2A-tet3G was a gift from Emma Rawlins (Addgene plasmid # 204210 ; http://n2t.net/addgene:204210 ; RRID:Addgene_204210)
