[The description below was written by a language model from this plasmid's Addgene catalogue record and pLannotate feature annotations shown in this document.]
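Description:
pLenti-tetON-NKX2-1-R178∗-EF1a-TagRFP-2A-tet3G is an all-in-one, doxycycline-inducible lentiviral expression vector built on the pHAGE backbone, about 9.8 kb in total. It is propagated in E. coli through a high-copy ColE1/pUC-type origin with ampicillin selection (AmpR, β-lactamase). The lentiviral portion carries the standard HIV-1 transfer-vector elements: a truncated 5' LTR, the Ψ packaging signal with a gag fragment, the Rev response element for Rev-dependent nuclear export of the genomic RNA, the cPPT/CTS, a WPRE to boost transcript expression, and a ΔU3 self-inactivating 3' LTR that silences LTR promoter activity after integration.

Two expression units sit between the LTRs. The first places the human NKX2-1 (TTF1) coding sequence under the TRE3G Tet-responsive promoter, followed by a rabbit β-globin polyadenylation signal. The insert carries the R178* point mutation, a premature stop codon, so although the annotated open reading frame spans the full-length gene, translation is expected to yield a truncated protein. The second unit uses a constitutive EF-1α core promoter joined to an HTLV-1 LTR fragment to drive TagRFP and, according to the construct name, a 2A peptide linking it to the Tet-On 3G transactivator. Transduced cells are therefore marked by red fluorescence and constantly produce the transactivator, which binds TRE3G and switches on the mutant NKX2-1 only when doxycycline is present. No drug selection marker for mammalian cells is annotated, so fluorescence appears to be the means of identifying transduced cells.

The recorded purpose is inducible overexpression of the NKX2-1 R178* variant, and the associated work concerns human fetal lung organoid models of alveolar development and neonatal respiratory disease.
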