Features (pLannotate 1.2.2; 27 found; start..end, strand, type, name):
     12..137     +  misc_feature   HIV-1 Ψ: packaging signal of human immunodeficiency virus type 1
    121..459     +  CDS            HIV-1 gag (fragment): gag protein from human immunodeficiency virus 1; gag
    634..867     +  misc_feature   RRE: The Rev response element (RRE) of HIV-1 allows for Rev-dependent mRNA export from the nucleus to the cytoplasm.
   1244..1344    +  CDS            Rev (fragment): human immunodeficiency virus 1 (HIV-1) Rev protein; rev; enhances nuclear export of unspliced and incompletely spliced viral mRNAs
   1389..1506    +  misc_feature   cPPT/CTS: central polypurine tract and central termination sequence of HIV-1
   1573..1947    +  promoter       TRE3G promoter: 3rd-generation Tet-responsive promoter that can be activated by binding of Tet-On® 3G
   2002..3114    +  CDS            NKX2-1: NKX21_HUMAN - Also known as NKX2A, TITF1, TTF1. Experimental evidence at protein level: Swiss-Prot protein existence level 1. Transcription factor that binds and activates the promoter of thyroid specific genes such as thyroglobulin, thyroperoxidase, and thyrotropin receptor. Crucial in the maintenance of the thyroid differentiation phenotype. May play a role in lung development and surfactant homeostasis. Forms a regulatory loop with GRHL2 that coordinates lung epithelial cell morphogenesis and differentiation. Activates the transcription of GNRHR and plays a role in enhancing the circadian o
   3193..3248    +  polyA_signal   β-globin poly(A) signal: rabbit β-globin polyadenylation signal (Gil and Proudfoot, 1987)
   3452..3663    +  promoter       EF-1α core promoter: core promoter for human elongation factor EF-1α
   3676..3944    +  LTR            5' LTR (truncated): truncated 5' long terminal repeat (LTR) from human T-cell leukemia virus (HTLV) type 1
   3985..4695    +  CDS            TagRFP: monomeric derivative of red fluorescent protein from Entacmaea quadricolor (Merzlyak et al., 2007) mammalian codon-optimized
   4756..5502    +  CDS            Tet-On® 3G: modified rtTA protein that binds tightly to promoters containing the tet operator in the presence of doxycycline
   5515..6103    +  misc_feature   WPRE: woodchuck hepatitis virus posttranscriptional regulatory element
   6111..6176    +  CDS            nef (fragment): NEF_HV1Z2 - Experimental evidence at protein level: Swiss-Prot protein existence level 1. Extracellular Nef protein targets CD4(+) T-lymphocytes for apoptosis by interacting with CXCR4 surface receptors. From Human immunodeficiency virus type 1 group M subtype D (isolate Z2/CDC-Z34) (HIV-1).
   6178..6411    +  LTR            3' LTR (ΔU3): self-inactivating 3' long terminal repeat (LTR) from HIV-1
   6616..6720    +  promoter       AmpR promoter: bla
   6721..7581    +  CDS            AmpR: β-lactamase; bla; confers resistance to ampicillin, carbenicillin, and related antibiotics
   7752..8340    +  rep_origin     ori: high-copy-number ColE1/pMB1/pBR322/pUC origin of replication
   8523..8577    +  CDS            lacI (fragment): lac repressor; lacI; The lac repressor binds to the lac operator to inhibit transcription in E. coli. This inhibition can be relieved by adding lactose or isopropyl-β-D-thiogalactopyranoside (IPTG).
   8583..8676    +  rep_origin     SV40 ori (fragment): SV40 origin of replication
   8701..8738    +  CDS            lacI (fragment): lac repressor; lacI; The lac repressor binds to the lac operator to inhibit transcription in E. coli. This inhibition can be relieved by adding lactose or isopropyl-β-D-thiogalactopyranoside (IPTG).
   8751..8772    +  protein_bind   CAP binding site: CAP binding activates transcription in the presence of cAMP. E. coli catabolite activator protein
   8787..8817    +  promoter       lac promoter: promoter for the E. coli lac operon
   8825..8841    +  protein_bind   lac operator: The lac repressor binds to the lac operator to inhibit transcription in E. coli. This inhibition can be relieved by adding lactose or isopropyl-β-D-thiogalactopyranoside (IPTG). lac repressor encoded by lacI
   8875..8958    +  polyA_signal   SV40 poly(A) signal (fragment): SV40 polyadenylation signal
   9125..9454    +  CDS            nef (fragment): NEF_HV1BR - Experimental evidence at protein level: Swiss-Prot protein existence level 1. Extracellular Nef protein targets CD4(+) T-lymphocytes for apoptosis by interacting with CXCR4 surface receptors (PubMed:14990729). From Human immunodeficiency virus type 1 group M subtype B (isolate BRU/LAI) (HIV-1).
   9502..9759    +  LTR            5' LTR (truncated): truncated 5' long terminal repeat (LTR) from HIV-1
>Addgene plasmid #204210 | pLenti-tetON-NKX2-1-R178∗-EF1a-TagRFP-2A-tet3G | addgene full sequence | sequence record 405727 | Addgene NGS Result
AACCAGAGGAGCTCTCTCGACGCAGGACTCGGCTTGCTGAAGCGCGCACGGCAAGAGGCGAGGGGCGGCG
ACTGGTGAGTACGCCAAAAATTTTGACTAGCGGAGGCTAGAAGGAGAGAGATGGGTGCGAGAGCGTCAGT
ATTAAGCGGGGGAGAATTAGATCGCGATGGGAAAAAATTCGGTTAAGGCCAGGGGGAAAGAAAAAATATA
AATTAAAACATATAGTATGGGCAAGCAGGGAGCTAGAACGATTCGCAGTTAATCCTGGCCTGTTAGAAAC
ATCAGAAGGCTGTAGACAAATACTGGGACAGCTACAACCATCCCTTCAGACAGGATCAGAAGAACTTAGA
TCATTATATAATACAGTAGCAACCCTCTATTGTGTGCATCAAAGGATAGAGATAAAAGACACCAAGGAAG
CTTTAGACAAGATAGAGGAAGAGCAAAACAAAAGTAAGACCACCGCACAGCAAGCGGCCGGCCGCTGATC
TTCAGACCTGGAGGAGGAGATATGAGGGACAATTGGAGAAGTGAATTATATAAATATAAAGTAGTAAAAA
TTGAACCATTAGGAGTAGCACCCACCAAGGCAAAGAGAAGAGTGGTGCAGAGAGAAAAAAGAGCAGTGGG
AATAGGAGCTTTGTTCCTTGGGTTCTTGGGAGCAGCAGGAAGCACTATGGGCGCAGCGTCAATGACGCTG
ACGGTACAGGCCAGACAATTATTGTCTGGTATAGTGCAGCAGCAGAACAATTTGCTGAGGGCTATTGAGG
CGCAACAGCATCTGTTGCAACTCACAGTCTGGGGCATCAAGCAGCTCCAGGCAAGAATCCTGGCTGTGGA
AAGATACCTAAAGGATCAACAGCTCCTGGGGATTTGGGGTTGCTCTGGAAAACTCATTTGCACCACTGCT
GTGCCTTGGAATGCTAGTTGGAGTAATAAATCTCTGGAACAGATTTGGAATCACACGACCTGGATGGAGT
GGGACAGAGAAATTAACAATTACACAAGCTTAATACACTCCTTAATTGAAGAATCGCAAAACCAGCAAGA
AAAGAATGAACAAGAATTATTGGAATTAGATAAATGGGCAAGTTTGTGGAATTGGTTTAACATAACAAAT
TGGCTGTGGTATATAAAATTATTCATAATGATAGTAGGAGGCTTGGTAGGTTTAAGAATAGTTTTTGCTG
TACTTTCTATAGTGAATAGAGTTAGGCAGGGATATTCACCATTATCGTTTCAGACCCACCTCCCAACCCC
GAGGGGACCCGACAGGCCCGAAGGAATAGAAGAAGAAGGTGGAGAGAGAGACAGAGACAGATCCATTCGA
TTAGTGAACGGATCTCGACGGTATCGCCGAATTCACAAATGGCAGTATTCATCCACAATTTTAAAAGAAA
AGGGGGGATTGGGGGGTACAGTGCAGGGGAAAGAATAGTAGACATAATAGCAACAGACATACAAACTAAA
GAATTACAAAAACAAATTACAAAAATTCAAAATTTTCGGGTTTATTACAGGGACAGCAGAGATCCAGTTT
GGACTAGACCGGTGGCCTCCACGGCCACTAGATTACTCCCTATCAGTGATAGAGAACGTATGAAGAGTTT
ACTCCCTATCAGTGATAGAGAACGTATGCAGACTTTACTCCCTATCAGTGATAGAGAACGTATAAGGAGT
TTACTCCCTATCAGTGATAGAGAACGTATGACCAGTTTACTCCCTATCAGTGATAGAGAACGTATCTACA
GTTTACTCCCTATCAGTGATAGAGAACGTATATCCAGTTTACTCCCTATCAGTGATAGAGAACGTATAAG
CTTTAGGCGTGTACGGTGGGCGCCTATAAAAGCAGAGCTCGTTTAGTGAACCGTCAGATCGCCTGGAGCA
ATTCCACAACACTTTTGTCTTATACCAACTTTCCGTACCACTTCCTACCCTCGTAAAGAAGTTCCTATTC
CGAAGTTCCTATTCTTCAAAAGGTATAGGAACTTCGCTCGAATGTCGATGAGTCCAAAGCACACGACTCC
GTTCTCAGTGTCTGACATCTTGAGTCCCCTGGAGGAAAGCTACAAGAAAGTGGGCATGGAGGGCGGCGGC
CTCGGGGCTCCGCTGGCGGCGTACAGGCAGGGCCAGGCGGCACCGCCAACAGCGGCCATGCAGCAGCACG
CCGTGGGGCACCACGGCGCCGTCACCGCCGCCTACCACATGACGGCGGCGGGGGTGCCCCAGCTCTCGCA
CTCCGCCGTGGGGGGCTACTGCAACGGCAACCTGGGCAACATGAGCGAGCTGCCGCCGTACCAGGACACC
ATGAGGAACAGCGCCTCTGGCCCCGGATGGTACGGCGCCAACCCAGACCCGCGCTTCCCCGCCATCTCCC
GCTTCATGGGCCCGGCGAGCGGCATGAACATGAGCGGCATGGGCGGCCTGGGCTCGCTGGGGGACGTGAG
CAAGAACATGGCCCCGCTGCCAAGCGCGCCGCGCAGGAAGCGCCGGGTGCTCTTCTCGCAGGCGCAGGTG
TACGAGCTGGAGTGACGCTTCAAGCAACAGAAGTACCTGTCGGCGCCGGAGCGCGAGCACCTGGCCAGCA
TGATCCACCTGACGCCCACGCAGGTCAAGATCTGGTTCCAGAACCACCGCTACAAAATGAAGCGCCAGGC
CAAGGACAAGGCGGCGCAGCAGCAACTGCAGCAGGACAGCGGCGGCGGCGGGGGCGGCGGGGGCACCGGG
TGCCCGCAGCAGCAACAGGCTCAGCAGCAGTCGCCGCGACGCGTGGCGGTGCCGGTCCTGGTGAAAGACG
GCAAACCGTGCCAGGCGGGTGCCCCCGCGCCGGGCGCCGCCAGCCTACAAGGCCACGCGCAGCAGCAGGC
GCAGCACCAGGCGCAGGCCGCGCAGGCGGCGGCAGCGGCCATCTCCGTGGGCAGCGGTGGCGCCGGCCTT
GGCGCACACCCGGGCCACCAGCCAGGCAGCGCAGGCCAGTCTCCGGACCTGGCGCACCACGCCGCCAGCC
CCGCGGCGCTGCAGGGCCAGGTATCCAGCCTGTCCCACCTGAACTCCTCGGGCTCGGACTACGGCACCAT
GTCCTGCTCCACCTTGCTATACGGTCGGACCTGGTGAGGCCGCCTAATCTTTTTCCCTCTGCCAAAAATT
ATGGGGACATCATGAAGCCCCTTGAGCATCTGACTTCTGGCTAATAAAGGAAATTTATTTTCATTGCAAT
AGTGTGTTGGAATTTTTTGTGTCTCTCACTCGGAAGGACATATGGGAGGGCAAATCATTTAAAACATCAG
AATGAGTATTTGGTTTAGAGTTTGGCAACATATGCCCATATGCTGGCTGCCATGAACAAAGGTTGGCTAT
AAAGAGGTCATCAGTATATGAAACAGCCCCCTGCTGTCCATTCCTTACATATGACTAGTAAGGATCTGCG
ATCGCTCCGGTGCCCGTCAGTGGGCAGAGCGCACATCGCCCACAGTCCCCGAGAAGTTGGGGGGAGGGGT
CGGCAATTGAACGGGTGCCTAGAGAAGGTGGCGCGGGGTAAACTGGGAAAGTGATGTCGTGTACTGGCTC
CGCCTTTTTCCCGAGGGTGGGGGAGAACCGTATATAAGTGCAGTAGTCGCCGTGAACGTTCTTTTTCGCA
ACGGGTTTGCCGCCAGAACACAGCTGAAGCTTCGAGGGGCTCGCATCTCTCCTTCACGCGCCCGCCGCCC
TACCTGAGGCCGCCATCCACGCCGGTTGAGTCGCGTTCTGCCGCCTCCCGCCTGTGGTGCCTCCTGAACT
GCGTCCGCCGTCTAGGTAAGTTTAAAGCTCAGGTCGAGACCGGGCCTTTGTCCGGCGCTCCCTTGGAGCC
TACCTAGACTCAGCCGGCTCTCCACGCTTTGCCTGACCCTGCTTGCTCAACTCTACGTCTTTGTTTCGTT
TTCTGTTCTGCGCCGTTACAGATCCAAGCTGTGACCGGCGCCTACACCTGCAGCCAACGCCACCATGGTG
TCTAAGGGCGAAGAGCTGATTAAGGAGAACATGCACATGAAGCTGTACATGGAGGGCACCGTGAACAACC
ACCACTTCAAGTGCACATCCGAGGGCGAAGGCAAGCCCTACGAGGGCACCCAGACCATGAGAATCAAGGT
GGTCGAGGGCGGCCCTCTCCCCTTCGCCTTCGACATCCTGGCTACCAGCTTCATGTACGGCAGCAGAACC
TTCATCAACCACACCCAGGGCATCCCCGACTTCTTTAAGCAGTCCTTCCCTGAGGGCTTCACATGGGAGA
GAGTCACCACATACGAAGACGGGGGCGTGCTGACCGCTACCCAGGACACCAGCCTCCAGGACGGCTGCCT
CATCTACAACGTCAAGATCAGAGGGGTGAACTTCCCATCCAACGGCCCTGTGATGCAGAAGAAAACACTC
GGCTGGGAGGCCAACACCGAGATGCTGTACCCCGCTGACGGCGGCCTGGAAGGCAGAAGCGACATGGCCC
TGAAGCTCGTGGGCGGGGGCCACCTGATCTGCAACTTCAAGACCACATACAGATCCAAGAAACCCGCTAA
GAACCTCAAGATGCCCGGCGTCTACTATGTGGACCACAGACTGGAAAGAATCAAGGAGGCCGACAAAGAG
ACCTACGTCGAGCAGCACGAGGTGGCTGTGGCCAGATACTGCGACCTCCCTAGCAAACTGGGGCACAAAC
TTAATGCTAGCGAGGGCAGAGGAAGTCTGCTAACATGCGGTGACGTCGAGGAGAATCCTGGCCCAATGTC
TAGACTGGACAAGAGCAAAGTCATAAACTCTGCTCTGGAATTACTCAATGGAGTCGGTATCGAAGGCCTG
ACGACAAGGAAACTCGCTCAAAAGCTGGGAGTTGAGCAGCCTACCCTGTACTGGCACGTGAAGAACAAGC
GGGCCCTGCTCGATGCCCTGCCAATCGAGATGCTGGACAGGCATCATACCCACTCCTGCCCCCTGGAAGG
CGAGTCATGGCAAGACTTTCTGCGGAACAACGCCAAGTCATACCGCTGTGCTCTCCTCTCACATCGCGAC
GGGGCTAAAGTGCATCTCGGCACCCGCCCAACAGAGAAACAGTACGAAACCCTGGAAAATCAGCTCGCGT
TCCTGTGTCAGCAAGGCTTCTCCCTGGAGAACGCACTGTACGCTCTGTCCGCCGTGGGCCACTTTACACT
GGGCTGCGTATTGGAGGAACAGGAGCATCAAGTAGCAAAAGAGGAAAGAGAGACACCTACCACCGATTCT
ATGCCCCCACTTCTGAAACAAGCAATTGAGCTGTTCGACCGGCAGGGAGCCGAACCTGCCTTCCTTTTCG
GCCTGGAACTAATCATATGTGGCCTGGAGAAACAGCTAAAGTGCGAAAGCGGCGGGCCGACCGACGCCCT
TGACGATTTTGACTTAGACATGCTCCCAGCCGATGCCCTTGACGACTTTGACCTTGATATGCTGCCTGCT
GACGCTCTTGACGATTTTGACCTTGACATGCTCCCCGGGTAAGTCGACGATCCTAATCAACCTCTGGATT
ACAAAATTTGTGAAAGATTGACTGGTATTCTTAACTATGTTGCTCCTTTTACGCTATGTGGATACGCTGC
TTTAATGCCTTTGTATCATGCTATTGCTTCCCGTATGGCTTTCATTTTCTCCTCCTTGTATAAATCCTGG
TTGCTGTCTCTTTATGAGGAGTTGTGGCCCGTTGTCAGGCAACGTGGCGTGGTGTGCACTGTGTTTGCTG
ACGCAACCCCCACTGGTTGGGGCATTGCCACCACCTGTCAGCTCCTTTCCGGGACTTTCGCTTTCCCCCT
CCCTATTGCCACGGCGGAACTCATCGCCGCCTGCCTTGCCCGCTGCTGGACAGGGGCTCGGCTGTTGGGC
ACTGACAATTCCGTGGTGTTGTCGGGGAAATCATCGTCCTTTCCTTGGCTGCTCGCCTGTGTTGCCACCT
GGATTCTGCGCGGGACGTCCTTCTGCTACGTCCCTTCGGCCCTCAATCCAGCGGACCTTCCTTCCCGCGG
CCTGCTGCCGGCTCTGCGGCCTCTTCCGCGTCTTCGCCTTCGCCCTCAGACGAGTCGGATCTCCCTTTGG
GCCGCCTCCCCGCCTGAGATCCTTTAAGACCAATGACTTACAAGGCAGCTGTAGATCTTAGCCACTTTTT
AAAAGAAAAGGGGGGACTGGAAGGGCTAATTCACTCCCAACGAAGACAAGATCTGCTTTTTGCTTGTACT
GGGTCTCTCTGGTTAGACCAGATCTGAGCCTGGGAGCTCTCTGGCTAACTAGGGAACCCACTGCTTAAGC
CTCAATAAAGCTTGCCTTGAGTGCTTCAAGTAGTGTGTGCCCGTCTGTTGTGTGACTCTGGTAACTAGAG
ATCCCTCAGACCCTTTTAGTCAGTGTGGAAAATCTCTAGCAGTAGTAGTTCATGTCATCTTATTATTCAG
TATTTATAACTTGCAAAGAAATGAATATCAGAGAGTGAGAGGCCCGGGTTAATTAAGGAAAGGGCTAGAT
CATTCTTGAAGACGAAAGGGCCTCGTGATACGCCTATTTTTATAGGTTAATGTCATGATAATAATGGTTT
CTTAGACGTCAGGTGGCACTTTTCGGGGAAATGTGCGCGGAACCCCTATTTGTTTATTTTTCTAAATACA
TTCAAATATGTATCCGCTCATGAGACAATAACCCTGATAAATGCTTCAATAATATTGAAAAAGGAAGAGT
ATGAGTATTCAACATTTCCGTGTCGCCCTTATTCCCTTTTTTGCGGCATTTTGCCTTCCTGTTTTTGCTC
ACCCAGAAACGCTGGTGAAAGTAAAAGATGCTGAAGATCAGTTGGGTGCACGAGTGGGTTACATCGAACT
GGATCTCAACAGCGGTAAGATCCTTGAGAGTTTTCGCCCCGAAGAACGTTTTCCAATGATGAGCACTTTT
AAAGTTCTGCTATGTGGCGCGGTATTATCCCGTGTTGACGCCGGGCAAGAGCAACTCGGTCGCCGCATAC
ACTATTCTCAGAATGACTTGGTTGAGTACTCACCAGTCACAGAAAAGCATCTTACGGATGGCATGACAGT
AAGAGAATTATGCAGTGCTGCCATAACCATGAGTGATAACACTGCGGCCAACTTACTTCTGACAACGATC
GGAGGACCGAAGGAGCTAACCGCTTTTTTGCACAACATGGGGGATCATGTAACTCGCCTTGATCGTTGGG
AACCGGAGCTGAATGAAGCCATACCAAACGACGAGCGTGACACCACGATGCCTGTAGCAATGGCAACAAC
GTTGCGCAAACTATTAACTGGCGAACTACTTACTCTAGCTTCCCGGCAACAATTAATAGACTGGATGGAG
GCGGATAAAGTTGCAGGACCACTTCTGCGCTCGGCCCTTCCGGCTGGCTGGTTTATTGCTGATAAATCTG
GAGCCGGTGAGCGTGGGTCTCGCGGTATCATTGCAGCACTGGGGCCAGATGGTAAGCCCTCCCGTATCGT
AGTTATCTACACGACGGGGAGTCAGGCAACTATGGATGAACGAAATAGACAGATCGCTGAGATAGGTGCC
TCACTGATTAAGCATTGGTAACTGTCAGACCAAGTTTACTCATATATACTTTAGATTGATTTAAAACTTC
ATTTTTAATTTAAAAGGATCTAGGTGAAGATCCTTTTTGATAATCTCATGACCAAAATCCCTTAACGTGA
GTTTTCGTTCCACTGAGCGTCAGACCCCGTAGAAAAGATCAAAGGATCTTCTTGAGATCCTTTTTTTCTG
CGCGTAATCTGCTGCTTGCAAACAAAAAAACCACCGCTACCAGCGGTGGTTTGTTTGCCGGATCAAGAGC
TACCAACTCTTTTTCCGAAGGTAACTGGCTTCAGCAGAGCGCAGATACCAAATACTGTTCTTCTAGTGTA
GCCGTAGTTAGGCCACCACTTCAAGAACTCTGTAGCACCGCCTACATACCTCGCTCTGCTAATCCTGTTA
CCAGTGGCTGCTGCCAGTGGCGATAAGTCGTGTCTTACCGGGTTGGACTCAAGACGATAGTTACCGGATA
AGGCGCAGCGGTCGGGCTGAACGGGGGGTTCGTGCACACAGCCCAGCTTGGAGCGAACGACCTACACCGA
ACTGAGATACCTACAGCGTGAGCTATGAGAAAGCGCCACGCTTCCCGAAGGGAGAAAGGCGGACAGGTAT
CCGGTAAGCGGCAGGGTCGGAACAGGAGAGCGCACGAGGGAGCTTCCAGGGGGAAACGCCTGGTATCTTT
ATAGTCCTGTCGGGTTTCGCCACCTCTGACTTGAGCGTCGATTTTTGTGATGCTCGTCAGGGGGGCGGAG
CCTATGGAAAAACGCCAGCAACGCGGCCTTTTTACGGTTCCTGGCCTTTTGCTGGCCTTTTGCTCACATG
TTCTTTCCTGCGTTATCCCCTGATTCTGTGGATAACCGTATTACCGCCTTTGAGTGAGCTGATACCGCTC
GCCGCAGCCGAACGACCGAGCGCAGCGAGTCAGTGAGCGAGGAAGCGGAAGAGCGCCCAATACGCAAACC
GCCTCTCCCCGCGCGTTGGCCGATTCATTAATGCAGCAAGCTCATGGCTGACTAATTTTTTTTATTTATG
CAGAGGCCGAGGCCGCCTCGGCCTCTGAGCTATTCCAGAAGTAGTGAGGAGGCTTTTTTGGAGGCCTAGG
CTTTTGCAAAAAGCTCCCCGTGGCACGACAGGTTTCCCGACTGGAAAGCGGGCAGTGAGCGCAACGCAAT
TAATGTGAGTTAGCTCACTCATTAGGCACCCCAGGCTTTACACTTTATGCTTCCGGCTCGTATGTTGTGT
GGAATTGTGAGCGGATAACAATTTCACACAGGAAACAGCTATGACATGATTACGAATTTCACAAATAAAG
CATTTTTTTCACTGCATTCTAGTTGTGGTTTGTCCAAACTCATCAATGTATCTTATCATGTCTGGATCAA
CTGGATAACTCAAGCTAACCAAAATCATCCCAAACTTCCCACCCCATACCCTATTACCACTGCCAATTAC
CTGTGGTTTCATTTACTCTAAACCTGTGATTCCTCTGAATTATTTTCATTTTAAAGAAATTGTATTTGTT
AAATATGTACTACAAACTTAGTAGTTGGAAGGGCTAATTCACTCCCAAAGAAGACAAGATATCCTTGATC
TGTGGATCTACCACACACAAGGCTACTTCCCTGATTAGCAGAACTACACACCAGGGCCAGGGGTCAGATA
TCCACTGACCTTTGGATGGTGCTACAAGCTAGTACCAGTTGAGCCAGATAAGGTAGAAGAGGCCAATAAA
GGAGAGAACACCAGCTTGTTACACCCTGTGAGCCTGCATGGGATGGATGACCCGGAGAGAGAAGTGTTAG
AGTGGAGGTTTGACAGCCGCCTAGCATTTCATCACGTGGCCCGAGAGCTGCATCCGGAGTACTTCAAGAA
CTGCTGATATCGAGCTTGCTACAAGGGACTTTCCGCTGGGGACTTTCCAGGGAGGCGTGGCCTGGGCGGG
ACTGGGGAGTGGCGAGCCCTCAGATCCTGCATATAAGCAGCTGCTTTTTGCCTGTACTGGGTCTCTCTGG
TTAGACCAGATCTGAGCCTGGGAGCTCTCTGGCTAACTAGGGAACCCACTGCTTAAGCCTCAATAAAGCT
TGCCTTGAGTGCTTCAAGTAGTGTGTGCCCGTCTGTTGTGTGACTCTGGTAACTAGAGATCCCTCAGACC
CTTTTAGTCAGTGTGGAAAATCTCTAGCAGTGGCGCCCGAACAGGGACTTGAAAGCGAAAGGGA
